>Addgene plasmid #194652 | pABE8e-NG-403Q-Cterm-AAV | addgene full sequence | sequence record 385198 | Addgene NGS Result
CCACTCCCTCTCTGCGCGCTCGCTCGCTCACTGAGGCCGGGCGACCAAAGGTCGCCCGACGCCCGGGCTT
TGCCCGGGCGGCCTCAGTGAGCGAGCGAGCGCGCAGCCTTAATTAACCTAATTCACTGGCCGTCGTTTTA
CAACGTCGTGACTGGGAAAACCCTGGCGTTACCCAACTTAATCGCCTTGCAGCACATCCCCCTTTCGCCA
GCTGGCGTAATAGCGAAGAGGCCCGCACCGATCGCCCTTCCCAACAGTTGCGCAGCCTGAATGGCGAATG
GG
[124 nt withheld, positions 283-406]
C
[91 nt withheld, positions 408-498]
A
[49 nt withheld, positions 500-548]
CCTTTGACGTTGGAGTCCACGTTCTTT
[37 nt withheld, positions 576-612]
ACCCTATCTCGGTCTATTCTTTTGATTTATAAGGGATTTTGCCGATTTCGGCCTATTGGTTAAAAAATGA
GCTGATTTAACAAAAATTTAACGCGAATTTTAACAAAATATTAACGCTTACAATTTAGGTGGCACTTTTC
GGGGAAATGTGCGCGGAACCCCTATTTGTTTATTTTTCTAAATACATTCAAATATGTATCCGCTCATGAG
ACAATAACCCTGATAAATGCTTCAATAATATTGAAAAAGGAAGAGTATGAGTATTCAACATTTCCGTGTC
GCCCTTATTCCCTTTTTTGCGGCATTTTGCCTTCCTGTTTTTGCTCACCCAGAAACGCTGGTGAAAGTAA
AAGATGCTGAAGATCAGTTGGGTGCACGAGTGGGTTACATCGAACTGGATCTCAACAGCGGTAAGATCCT
TGAGAGTTTTCGCCCCGAAGAACGTTTTCCAATGATGAGCACTTTTAAAGTTCTGCTATGTGGCGCGGTA
TTATCCCGTATTGACGCCGGGCAAGAGCAACTCGGTCGCCGCATACACTATTCTCAGAATGACTTGGTTG
AGTACTCACCAGTCACAGAAAAGCATCTTACGGATGGCATGACAGTAAGAGAATTATGCAGTGCTGCCAT
AACCATGAGTGATAACACTGCGGCCAACTTACTTCTGACAACGATCGGAGGACCGAAGGAGCTAACCGCT
TTTTTGCACAACATGGGGGATCATGTAACTCGCCTTGATCGTTGGGAACCGGAGCTGAATGAAGCCATAC
CAAACGACGAGCGTGACACCACGATGCCTGTAGCAATGGCAACAACGTTGCGCAAACTATTAACTGGCGA
ACTACTTACTCTAGCTTCCCGGCAACAATTAATAGACTGGATGGAGGCGGATAAAGTTGCAGGACCACTT
CTGCGCTCGGCCCTTCCGGCTGGCTGGTTTATTGCTGATAAATCTGGAGCCGGTGAGCGTGGGTCTCGCG
GTATCATTGCAGCACTGGGGCCAGATGGTAAGCCCTCCCGTATCGTAGTTATCTACACGACGGGGAGTCA
GGCAACTATGGATGAACGAAATAGACAGATCGCTGAGATAGGTGCCTCACTGATTAAGCATTGGTAACTG
TCAGACCAAGTTTACTCATATATACTTTAGATTGATTTAAAACTTCATTTTTAATTTAAAAGGATCTAGG
TGAAGATCCTTTTTGATAATCTCATGACCAAAATCCCTTAACGTGAGTTTTCGTTCCACTGAGCGTCAGA
CCCCGTAGAAAAGATCAAAGGATCTTCTTGAGATCCTTTTTTTCTGCGCGTAATCTGCTGCTTGCAAACA
AAAAAACCACCGCTACCAGCGGTGGTTTGTTTGCCGGATCAAGAGCTACCAACTCTTTTTCCGAAGGTAA
CTGGCTTCAGCAGAGCGCAGATACCAAATACTGTTCTTCTAGTGTAGCCGTAGTTAGGCCACCACTTCAA
GAACTCTGTAGCACCGCCTACATACCTCGCTCTGCTAATCCTGTTACCAGTGGCTGCTGCCAGTGGCGAT
AAGTCGTGTCTTACCGGGTTGGACTCAAGACGATAGTTACCGGATAAGGCGCAGCGGTCGGGCTGAACGG
GGGGTTCGTGCACACAGCCCAGCTTGGAGCGAACGACCTACACCGAACTGAGATACCTACAGCGTGAGCT
ATGAGAAAGCGCCACGCTTCCCGAAGGGAGAAAGGCGGACAGGTATCCGGTAAGCGGCAGGGTCGGAACA
GGAGAGCGCACGAGGGAGCTTCCAGGGGGAAACGCCTGGTATCTTTATAGTCCTGTCGGGTTTCGCCACC
TCTGACTTGAGCGTCGATTTTTGTGATGCTCGTCAGGGGGGCGGAGCCTATGGAAAAACGCCAGCAACGC
GGCCTTTTTACGGTTCCTGGCCTTTTGCTGGCCTTTTGCTCACATGTTCTTTCCTGCGTTATCCCCTGAT
TCTGTGGATAACCGTATTACCGCCTTTGAGTGAGCTGATACCGCTCGCCGCAGCCGAACGACCGAGCGCA
GCGAGTCAGTGAGCGAGGAAGCGGAAGAGCGCCCAATACGCAAACCGCCTCTCCCCGCGCGTTGGCCGAT
TCATTAATGCAGCTGGCACGACAGGTTTCCCGACTGGAAAGCGGGCAGTGAGCGCAACGCAATTAATGTG
AGTTAGCTCACTCATTAGGCACCCCAGGCTTTACACTTTATGCTTCCGGCTCGTATGTTGTGTGGAATTG
TGAGCGGATAACAATTTCACACAGGAAACAGCTATGACCATGATTACGCCAGATTTAATTAAGGCTGCGC
GCTCGCTCGCTCACTGAGGCCGCCCGGGCAAAGCCCGGGCGTCGGGCGACCTTTGGTCGCCCGGCCTCAG
TGAGCGAGCGAGCGCGCAGAGAGGGAGTGGCCAACTCCATCACTAGGGGTTCCTGCGGCCTCTAGACGGG
CCCCCCCTCGAGGTCGGGATAAAAGCAGTCTGGGCTTTCACATGACAGCATCTGGGGCTGCGGCAGAGGG
TCGGGTCCGAAGCGCTGCCTTATCAGCGTCCCCAGCCCTGGGAGGTGACAGCTGGCTGGCTTGTGTCAGC
CCCTCGGGCACTCACGTATCTCCGTCCGACGGGTTTAAAATAGCAAAACTCTGAGGCCACACAATAGCTT
GGGCTTATATGGGCTCCTGTGGGGGAAGGGGGAGCACGGAGGGGGCCGGGGCCGCTGCTGCCAAAATAGC
AGCTCACAAGTGTTGCATTCCTCTCTGGGCGCCGGGCACATTCCTGCTGGCTCTGCCCGCCCCGGGGTGG
GCGCCGGGGGGACCTTAAAGCCTCTGCCCCCCAAGGAGCCCTTCCCAGACAGCCGCCGGCACCCACCGCT
CCGTGGGACGATCCCCGAAGCTCTAGAGCTTTATTGCGGTAGTTTATCACAGTTAAATTGCTAACGCAGT
CAGTGCTTCTGACACAACAGTCTCGAACTTAAGCTGCAGAAGTTGGTCGTGAGGCACTGGGCAGGTAAGT
ATCAAGGTTACAAGACAGGTTTAAGGAGACCAATAGAAACTGGGCTTGTCGAGACAGAGAAGACTCTTGC
GTTTCTGATAGGCACCTATTGGTCTTACTGACATCCACTTTGCCTTTCTCTCCACAGGTGTCCACTCCCA
GTTCAATTACAGCTCTTAAGGCTAGAGTACTTAATACGACTCACTATAGGCTAGCCTCGAGAATTCACGC
GGGACCGGTGCCACCATGAAACGGACAGCCGACGGAAGCGAGTTCGAGTCACCAAAGAAGAAGCGGAAAG
TCATCAAGATTGCTACACGGAAATACCTGGGAAAGCAGAACGTGTACGACATCGGCGTGGAGCGGGATCA
CAACTTCGCCCTGAAGAATGGCTTTATCGCCAGCAATTGCTTCGACTCCGTGGAAATCTCCGGCGTGGAA
GATCGGTTCAACGCCTCCCTGGGCACATACCACGATCTGCTGAAAATTATCAAGGACAAGGACTTCCTGG
ACAATGAGGAAAACGAGGACATTCTGGAAGATATCGTGCTGACCCTGACACTGTTTGAGGACAGAGAGAT
GATCGAGGAACGGCTGAAAACCTATGCCCACCTGTTCGACGACAAAGTGATGAAGCAGCTGAAGCGGCGG
AGATACACCGGCTGGGGCAGGCTGAGCCGGAAGCTGATCAACGGCATCCGGGACAAGCAGTCCGGCAAGA
CAATCCTGGATTTCCTGAAGTCCGACGGCTTCGCCAACAGAAACTTCATGCAGCTGATCCACGACGACAG
CCTGACCTTTAAAGAGGACATCCAGAAAGCCCAGGTGTCCGGCCAGGGCGATAGCCTGCACGAGCACATT
GCCAATCTGGCCGGCAGCCCCGCCATTAAGAAGGGCATCCTGCAGACAGTGAAGGTGGTGGACGAGCTCG
TGAAAGTGATGGGCCGGCACAAGCCCGAGAACATCGTGATCGAAATGGCCAGAGAGAACCAGACCACCCA
GAAGGGACAGAAGAACAGCCGCGAGAGAATGAAGCGGATCGAAGAGGGCATCAAAGAGCTGGGCAGCCAG
ATCCTGAAAGAACACCCCGTGGAAAACACCCAGCTGCAGAACGAGAAGCTGTACCTGTACTACCTGCAGA
ATGGGCGGGATATGTACGTGGACCAGGAACTGGACATCAACCGGCTGTCCGACTACGATGTGGACCATAT
CGTGCCTCAGAGCTTTCTGAAGGACGACTCCATCGACAACAAGGTGCTGACCAGAAGCGACAAGAACCGG
GGCAAGAGCGACAACGTGCCCTCCGAAGAGGTCGTGAAGAAGATGAAGAACTACTGGCGGCAGCTGCTGA
ACGCCAAGCTGATTACCCAGAGAAAGTTCGACAATCTGACCAAGGCCGAGAGAGGCGGCCTGAGCGAACT
GGATAAGGCCGGCTTCATTAAGAGACAGCTGGTGGAAACCCGGCAGATCACAAAGCACGTGGCACAGATC
CTGGACTCCCGGATGAACACTAAGTACGACGAGAATGACAAGCTGATCCGGGAAGTGAAAGTGATCACCC
TGAAGTCCAAGCTGGTGTCCGATTTCCGGAAGGATTTCCAGTTTTACAAAGTGCGCGAGATCAACAACTA
CCACCACGCCCACGACGCCTACCTGAACGCCGTCGTGGGAACCGCCCTGATCAAAAAGTACCCTAAGCTG
GAAAGCGAGTTCGTGTACGGCGACTACAAGGTGTACGACGTGCGGAAGATGATCGCCAAGAGCGAGCAGG
AAATCGGCAAGGCTACCGCCAAGTACTTCTTCTACAGCAACATCATGAACTTTTTCAAGACCGAGATTAC
CCTGGCCAACGGCGAGATCCGGAAGCGGCCTCTGATCGAGACAAACGGCGAAACCGGGGAGATCGTGTGG
GATAAGGGCCGGGATTTTGCCACCGTGCGGAAAGTGCTGAGCATGCCCCAAGTGAATATCGTGAAAAAGA
CCGAGGTGCAGACAGGCGGCTTCAGCAAAGAGTCTATCCGGCCCAAGAGGAACAGCGATAAGCTGATCGC
CAGAAAGAAGGACTGGGACCCTAAGAAGTACGGCGGCTTCGTGAGCCCCACCGTGGCCTATTCTGTGCTG
GTGGTGGCCAAAGTGGAAAAGGGCAAGTCCAAGAAACTGAAGAGTGTGAAAGAGCTGCTGGGGATCACCA
TCATGGAAAGAAGCAGCTTCGAGAAGAATCCCATCGACTTTCTGGAAGCCAAGGGCTACAAAGAAGTGAA
AAAGGACCTGATCATCAAGCTGCCTAAGTACTCCCTGTTCGAGCTGGAAAACGGCCGGAAGAGAATGCTG
GCCTCTGCCCGGTTCCTGCAGAAGGGAAACGAACTGGCCCTGCCCTCCAAATATGTGAACTTCCTGTACC
TGGCCAGCCACTATGAGAAGCTGAAGGGCTCCCCCGAGGATAATGAGCAGAAACAGCTGTTTGTGGAACA
GCACAAGCACTACCTGGACGAGATCATCGAGCAGATCAGCGAGTTCTCCAAGAGAGTGATCCTGGCCGAC
GCTAATCTGGACAAAGTGCTGTCCGCCTACAACAAGCACCGGGATAAGCCCATCAGAGAGCAGGCCGAGA
ATATCATCCACCTGTTTACCCTGACCAATCTGGGAGCCCCTCGGGCCTTCAAGTACTTTGACACCACCAT
CGACCGGAAGGTGTACCGGAGCACCAAAGAGGTGCTGGACGCCACCCTGATCCACCAGAGCATCACCGGC
CTGTACGAGACACGGATCGACCTGTCTCAGCTGGGAGGTGACTCTGGCGGCTCAAAAAGAACCGCCGACG
GCAGCGAATTCGAGCCCAAGAAGAAGAGGAAAGTCTAAGATCTGATAATCAACCTCTGGATTACAAAATT
TGTGAAAGATTGACTGGTATTCTTAACTATGTTGCTCCTTTTACGCTATGTGGATACGCTGCTTTAATGC
CTTTGTATCATGCTATTGCTTCCCGTATGGCTTTCATTTTCTCCTCCTTGTATAAATCCTGGTTAGTTCT
TGCCACGGCGGAACTCATCGCCGCCTGCCTTGCCCGCTGCTGGACAGGGGCTCGGCTGTTGGGCACTGAC
AATTCCGTGGTGCGACTGTGCCTTCTAGTTGCCAGCCATCTGTTGTTTGCCCCTCCCCCGTGCCTTCCTT
GACCCTGGAAGGTGCCACTCCCACTGTCCTTTCCTAATAAAATGAGGAAATTGCATCGCATTGTCTGAGT
AGGTGTCATTCTATTCTGGGGGGTGGGGTGGGGCAGGACAGCAAGGGGGAGGATTGGGAAGACAATAGCA
GGCATGCTGGGGATGCGGTGGGCTCTATGGCTCGAGAAAAAAAGCACCGACTCGGTGCCACTTTTTCAAG
TTGATAACGGACTAGCCTTATTTTAACTTGCTATTTCTAGCTCTAAAACTTCCCCACCTTCACCTGAGGC
GGTGTTTCGTCCTTTCCACAAGATATATAAAGCCAAGAAATCGAAATACTTTCAAGTTACGGTAAGCATA
TGATAGTCCATTTTAAAACATAATTTTAAAACTGCAAACTACCCAAGAAATTATTACTTTCTACGTCACG
TATTTTGTACTAATATCTTTGTGTTTACAGTCAAATTAATTCTAATTATCTCTCTAACAGCCTTGTATCG
TATATGCAAATATGAAGGAATCATGGGAAATAGGCCCTCTTCCTGCCCGACCTTGCGGCCGCAGGAACCC
CTAGTGATGGAGTTGG
Features (pLannotate 1.2.2; 20 found; start..end, strand, type, name):
    121..278     +  CDS            lacZα (fragment): LacZα fragment of β-galactosidase; lacZ fragment
    283..711     +  rep_origin     f1 ori (sequence partly withheld): f1 bacteriophage origin of replication; arrow indicates direction of (+) strand synthesis
    764..868     +  promoter       AmpR promoter: bla
    869..1729    +  CDS            AmpR: β-lactamase; bla; confers resistance to ampicillin, carbenicillin, and related antibiotics
   1900..2488    +  rep_origin     ori: high-copy-number ColE1/pMB1/pBR322/pUC origin of replication
   2671..2763    +  CDS            lacI (fragment): lac repressor; lacI; The lac repressor binds to the lac operator to inhibit transcription in E. coli. This inhibition can be relieved by adding lactose or isopropyl-β-D-thiogalactopyranoside (IPTG).
   2776..2797    +  protein_bind   CAP binding site: CAP binding activates transcription in the presence of cAMP. E. coli catabolite activator protein
   2812..2842    +  promoter       lac promoter: promoter for the E. coli lac operon
   2850..2866    +  protein_bind   lac operator: The lac repressor binds to the lac operator to inhibit transcription in E. coli. This inhibition can be relieved by adding lactose or isopropyl-β-D-thiogalactopyranoside (IPTG). lac repressor encoded by lacI
   2916..3046    -  repeat_region  AAV2 ITR (fragment): inverted terminal repeat of adeno-associated virus serotype 2 inverted
   3059..3078    -  misc_feature   MCS (fragment): pBluescript multiple cloning site
   3617..3749    +  intron         chimeric intron: chimera between introns from human β-globin and immunoglobulin heavy chain genes
   3794..3812    +  promoter       T7 promoter: promoter for bacteriophage T7 RNA polymerase
   4010..6390    +  CDS            Cas9(C) (fragment): C-terminal portion of Streptococcus pyogenes Cas9 (Zetsche et al., 2015)
   6469..6626    +  misc_feature   WPRE (fragment): woodchuck hepatitis virus posttranscriptional regulatory element
   6632..6714    +  misc_feature   WPRE (fragment): woodchuck hepatitis virus posttranscriptional regulatory element
   6718..6942    +  polyA_signal   bGH poly(A) signal: bovine growth hormone polyadenylation signal
   6956..7031    -  misc_RNA       gRNA scaffold: guide RNA scaffold for the Streptococcus pyogenes CRISPR/Cas9 system
   7061..7301    -  promoter       U6 promoter: RNA polymerase III promoter for human U6 snRNA
   7325..107     +  repeat_region  AAV2 ITR (fragment) (across the origin): inverted terminal repeat of adeno-associated virus serotype 2 inverted
