[The description below was written by a language model from this plasmid's Addgene catalogue record and pLannotate feature annotations shown in this document.]
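Description:
pABE8e-NG-403Q-Cterm-AAV is an AAV genome (transfer) plasmid built on a modified pX601 backbone. It carries the C-terminal half of a split adenine base editor together with a guide RNA cassette. The plasmid is propagated in E. coli through a high-copy ColE1/pUC-type origin and selected with ampicillin via the bla gene. The backbone also retains an f1 origin and remnants of the lac region. Two AAV2 inverted terminal repeats flank the payload and define the segment that is packaged into AAV particles. The recorded growth strain is a recombination-reducing one, which fits the tendency of ITRs to be unstable.

Between the ITRs, the record lists a TNNT2 (cardiac troponin T) promoter, which would restrict expression to cardiomyocytes. The feature table does not annotate this promoter, but it presumably lies in the unannotated stretch upstream of the chimeric β-globin/immunoglobulin intron. The synthetic coding insert is the C-terminal portion of ABE8e-SpCas9-NG, annotated as a C-terminal S. pyogenes Cas9 fragment. It is preceded by an NpuC split intein and, per the catalogue fields, carries bipartite nuclear localization signals at both ends. Truncated WPRE fragments and a bGH polyadenylation signal follow the coding sequence to support transcript stability and 3′ end processing. On the opposite strand, a human U6 promoter drives an S. pyogenes-scaffold sgRNA directed at the R403Q site.

The full editor exceeds AAV packaging capacity, so this construct is meant to be co-delivered with a matching N-terminal AAV. Trans-splicing by the intein halves then reconstitutes full-length ABE8e-NG in the cell. The stated purpose is in vivo correction of the R403Q mutation in a mouse model of hypertrophic cardiomyopathy.
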