Addgene plasmid #194652: pABE8e-NG-403Q-Cterm-AAV
Purpose: C-terminal AAV genome plasmid encoding ABE8e + sgRNA to correct the R403Q mutation in mice
Depositing lab: David Liu. Depositing organization: Broad Institute. Publication: Efficient in vivo genome editing prevents hypertrophic cardiomyopathy in mice. Reichart D, Newby GA, Wakimoto H, Lun M, Gorham JM, Curran JJ, Raguram A, DeLaughter DM, Conner DA, Marsiglia JDC, Kohli S, Chmatal L, Page DC, Zabaleta N, Vandenberghe L, Liu DR, Seidman JG, Seidman C. Nat Med. 2023 Feb;29(2):412-421. doi: 10.1038/s41591-022-02190-7. Epub 2023 Feb 16. PubMed 36797483.
Backbone
  Vector backbone: modified pX601
  Backbone size w/o insert (bp): 4735
  Total vector size (bp): 7348
  Vector type: AAV
Growth in bacteria
  Bacterial resistance: Ampicillin, 100 μg/mL
  Growth temperature: 37°C
  Growth strain: NEB Stable
  Copy number: Unknown
Gene/Insert
  Gene/Insert name: ABE8e-NG C-term (alt names: ABE8e-SpCas9-NG; ABE8e)
  Species: Synthetic
  Insert size (bp): 2613
  Promoter: TNNT2
  Tag / fusion protein: BPNLS (N terminal on insert); BPNLS (C terminal on insert); NpuC split intein (N terminal on insert)
  Cloning method: Gibson Cloning
  Sequencing primers: 5′ TAGGCTAGCCTCGAGAATTCAC; 3′ GGCACAGTCGCACCACGGAATTGTCAGTGCC
Terms and licenses: Academic/Nonprofit Terms; Industry Terms: Not Available to Industry
How to cite: pABE8e-NG-403Q-Cterm-AAV was a gift from David Liu (Addgene plasmid # 194652 ; http://n2t.net/addgene:194652 ; RRID:Addgene_194652)
